Addgene plasmid #187183: Phat2-dr-cPla2-C2-L32A-L33A-EGFP-6H
Purpose: Protein Expression
Depositing lab: Philipp Niethammer. Depositing organization: Memorial Sloan-Kettering Cancer Center. Publication: A synergy between mechanosensitive calcium- and membrane-binding mediates tension-sensing by C2-like domains. Shen Z, Belcheva KT, Jelcic M, Hui KL, Katikaneni A, Niethammer P. Proc Natl Acad Sci U S A. 2022 Jan 4;119(1). pii: 2112390119. doi: 10.1073/pnas.2112390119. PubMed 34969839.
Backbone
  Vector backbone: pHat2
  Backbone size w/o insert (bp): 4373
  Total vector size (bp): 5522
  Vector type: Bacterial Expression
Growth in bacteria
  Bacterial resistance: Ampicillin, 100 μg/mL
  Growth temperature: 37°C
  Growth strain: DH5alpha
  Copy number: High Copy
Gene/Insert
  Gene/Insert name: ENSDARG00000024546
  Species: D. rerio (zebrafish)
  Insert size (bp): 1149
  Mutation: L32A, L33A
  Entrez Gene: pla2g4aa (a.k.a. PLA2G4A, cpla2, pla2g4)
  Tag / fusion protein: EGFP (C terminal on insert)
  Cloning method: Unknown
  Sequencing primers: 5′ T7; 3′ SP6
Terms and licenses: Academic/Nonprofit Terms; Industry Terms: Not Available to Industry
How to cite: Phat2-dr-cPla2-C2-L32A-L33A-EGFP-6H was a gift from Philipp Niethammer (Addgene plasmid # 187183 ; http://n2t.net/addgene:187183 ; RRID:Addgene_187183)
