[The description below was written by a language model from this plasmid's Addgene catalogue record and pLannotate feature annotations shown in this document.]
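Description:
Phat2-dr-cPla2-C2-L32A-L33A-EGFP-6H is a bacterial protein-expression plasmid built on the pHat2 backbone, about 5.5 kb in total. It replicates in E. coli from a high-copy ColE1/pUC-type origin and is selected with ampicillin through the β-lactamase gene. Only short fragments of rop, bom and the f1/M13 phage origins are annotated, so these appear to be backbone remnants rather than functional elements.

The expression cassette is a T7 promoter followed directly by a lac operator and the phage T7 gene 10 ribosome binding site, ending at a T7 terminator. A full-length lacI gene driven by the lacIq promoter is carried on the same plasmid, so transcription is repressed until IPTG is added in a host that supplies T7 RNA polymerase. The insert comes from zebrafish pla2g4aa, which encodes cytosolic phospholipase A2. The annotated coding segment is only about 380 bp with homology to PLA2G4A, which fits the C2 domain alone, as the name indicates. It carries the L32A and L33A substitutions. This domain is fused in frame to a C-terminal EGFP. A short downstream match to a His-containing composite tag agrees with the "6H" in the name, indicating a terminal hexahistidine tag suited to metal-affinity purification. The recorded insert size of roughly 1.15 kb corresponds to the C2 domain plus EGFP. An SP6 promoter lies in reverse orientation after the fusion and serves as a sequencing primer site.

The stated purpose is protein expression, yielding a fluorescent recombinant mutant C2 domain. The associated publication concerns how calcium binding and membrane binding together allow C2-like domains to sense membrane tension, though the record does not state the specific effect of the two alanine substitutions.
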