Features (pLannotate 1.2.2; 24 found; start..end, strand, type, name):
    936..1524    +  rep_origin     ori: high-copy-number ColE1/pMB1/pBR322/pUC origin of replication
   1707..1763    +  CDS            lacI (fragment): lac repressor; lacI; The lac repressor binds to the lac operator to inhibit transcription in E. coli. This inhibition can be relieved by adding lactose or isopropyl-β-D-thiogalactopyranoside (IPTG).
   1766..1784    +  promoter       T7 promoter: promoter for bacteriophage T7 RNA polymerase
   1784..1808    +  protein_bind   lac operator: The lac repressor binds to the lac operator to inhibit transcription in E. coli. This inhibition can be relieved by adding lactose or isopropyl-β-D-thiogalactopyranoside (IPTG). lac repressor encoded by lacI
   1821..1843    +  RBS            RBS: efficient ribosome binding site from bacteriophage T7 gene 10 (Olins and Rangwala, 1989)
   1860..2243    +  CDS            PLA2G4A (fragment): PA24A_HUMAN - Also known as CPLA2, PLA2G4. Experimental evidence at protein level: Swiss-Prot protein existence level 1. Has primarily calcium-dependent phospholipase and lysophospholipase activities, with a major role in membrane lipid remodeling and biosynthesis of lipid mediators of the inflammatory response (PubMed:7794891, PubMed:8619991, PubMed:8702602, PubMed:9425121, PubMed:10358058, PubMed:14709560, PubMed:16617059, PubMed:17472963, PubMed:27642067, PubMed:18451993). Plays an important role in embryo implantation and parturition through its ability to trigger prostanoid production (By
   2259..2975    +  CDS            EGFP: EGFP is a basic (constitutively fluorescent) green fluorescent protein published in 1996, derived from Aequorea victoria. It is reported to be a rapidly-maturing weak dimer with moderate acid sensitivity.
   2982..2998    +  CDS            capTEV™ (fragment): composite tag for in vivo biotinylation, TEV protease cleavage, and 6xHis tagging
   3029..3047    -  promoter       SP6 promoter: promoter for bacteriophage SP6 RNA polymerase
   3062..3111    +  CDS            SET1 (fragment): solubility-enhancement tag derived from T7 phage gene 10B
   3119..3166    +  terminator     T7 terminator: transcription terminator for bacteriophage T7 RNA polymerase
   3195..3261    +  CDS            lacZα (fragment): LacZα fragment of β-galactosidase; lacZ fragment
   3265..3486    -  rep_origin     M13 ori (fragment) (sequence partly withheld): M13 bacteriophage origin of replication; arrow indicates direction of (+) strand synthesis
   3487..3507    -  misc_feature   MCS (fragment): pUC18/19 multiple cloning site
   3506..3524    -  promoter       lac UV5 promoter (fragment): E. coli lac promoter with an "up" mutation
   3539..3560    -  protein_bind   CAP binding site: CAP binding activates transcription in the presence of cAMP. E. coli catabolite activator protein
   3573..4655    -  CDS            lacI: lac repressor; lacI; The lac repressor binds to the lac operator to inhibit transcription in E. coli. This inhibition can be relieved by adding lactose or isopropyl-β-D-thiogalactopyranoside (IPTG).
   4656..4733    -  promoter       lacIq promoter: lacI (mutant); In the lacIq allele, a single base change in the promoter boosts expression of the lacI gene about 10-fold.
   4733..4751    -  misc_feature   MCS (fragment): pUC18/19 multiple cloning site
   4752..4982    -  rep_origin     f1 ori (fragment) (sequence partly withheld): f1 bacteriophage origin of replication; arrow indicates direction of (+) strand synthesis
   4983..5082    -  misc_feature   bom (fragment): basis of mobility region from pBR322
   5184..5219    -  CDS            rop (fragment): Rop protein, which maintains plasmids at low copy number; rop
   5314..5418    +  promoter       AmpR promoter: bla
   5419..765     +  CDS            AmpR (across the origin): β-lactamase; bla; confers resistance to ampicillin, carbenicillin, and related antibiotics
>Addgene plasmid #187183 | Phat2-dr-cPla2-C2-L32A-L33A-EGFP-6H | addgene full sequence | sequence record 368508 | Addgene NGS Result
GATGCTGAAGATCAGTTGGGTGCACGAGTGGGTTACATCGAACTGGATCTCAACAGCGGTAAGATCCTTG
AGAGTTTTCGCCCCGAAGAACGTTTTCCAATGATGAGCACTTTTAAAGTTCTGCTATGTGGCGCGGTATT
ATCCCGTATTGACGCCGGGCAAGAGCAACTCGGTCGCCGCATACACTATTCTCAGAATGACTTGGTTGAG
TACTCACCAGTCACAGAAAAGCATCTTACGGATGGCATGACAGTAAGAGAATTATGCAGTGCTGCCATAA
CCATGAGTGATAACACTGCGGCCAACTTACTTCTGACAACGATCGGAGGACCGAAGGAGCTAACCGCTTT
TTTGCACAACATGGGGGATCATGTAACTCGCCTTGATCGTTGGGAACCGGAGCTGAATGAAGCCATACCA
AACGACGAGCGTGACACCACGATGCCTGTAGCAATGGCAACAACGTTGCGCAAACTATTAACTGGCGAAC
TACTTACTCTAGCTTCCCGGCAACAATTAATAGACTGGATGGAGGCGGATAAAGTTGCAGGACCACTTCT
GCGCTCGGCCCTTCCGGCTGGCTGGTTTATTGCTGATAAATCTGGAGCCGGTGAGCGTGGGTCTCGCGGT
ATCATTGCAGCACTGGGGCCAGATGGTAAGCCCTCCCGTATCGTAGTTATCTACACGACGGGGAGTCAGG
CAACTATGGATGAACGAAATAGACAGATCGCTGAGATAGGTGCCTCACTGATTAAGCATTGGTAACTGTC
AGACCAAGTTTACTCATATATACTTTAGATTGATTTAAAACTTCATTTTTAATTTAAAAGGATCTAGGTG
AAGATCCTTTTTGATAATCTCATGACCAAAATCCCTTAACGTGAGTTTTCGTTCCACTGAGCGTCAGACC
CCGTAGAAAAGATCAAAGGATCTTCTTGAGATCCTTTTTTTCTGCGCGTAATCTGCTGCTTGCAAACAAA
AAAACCACCGCTACCAGCGGTGGTTTGTTTGCCGGATCAAGAGCTACCAACTCTTTTTCCGAAGGTAACT
GGCTTCAGCAGAGCGCAGATACCAAATACTGTTCTTCTAGTGTAGCCGTAGTTAGGCCACCACTTCAAGA
ACTCTGTAGCACCGCCTACATACCTCGCTCTGCTAATCCTGTTACCAGTGGCTGCTGCCAGTGGCGATAA
GTCGTGTCTTACCGGGTTGGACTCAAGACGATAGTTACCGGATAAGGCGCAGCGGTCGGGCTGAACGGGG
GGTTCGTGCACACAGCCCAGCTTGGAGCGAACGACCTACACCGAACTGAGATACCTACAGCGTGAGCTAT
GAGAAAGCGCCACGCTTCCCGAAGGGAGAAAGGCGGACAGGTATCCGGTAAGCGGCAGGGTCGGAACAGG
AGAGCGCACGAGGGAGCTTCCAGGGGGAAACGCCTGGTATCTTTATAGTCCTGTCGGGTTTCGCCACCTC
TGACTTGAGCGTCGATTTTTGTGATGCTCGTCAGGGGGGCGGAGCCTATGGAAAAACGCCAGCAACGCGG
CCTTTTTACGGTTCCTGGCCTTTTGCTGGCCTTTTGCTCACATGTTCTTTCCTGCGTTATCCCCTGATTC
TGTGGATAACCGTATTACCGCCTTTGAGTGAGCTGATACCGCTCGCCGCAGCCGAACGACCGAGCGCAGC
GAGTCAGTGAGCGAGGAAGCGGAAGAGCGCCCAATACGCAAACCGCCTCTCCCCGCGCGTTGGCCGATTC
ATTAATGCAGCTGATTAATACGACTCACTATAGGGAATTGTGAGCGGATAACAATTCCTCTAGAAATAAT
TTTGTTTAACTTTAAGAAGGAGATATATCCATGTCCAACATTATAGTTGAGCATCAGTATTCTCATAGAC
TGAAATTGACTGTGGTGAGAGCTGAAAATGTAACTAAAGGAGCATTTGGGGATGCAGCGGACACCCCGGA
CCCTTATGTTGAGCTGTCAGTGCCAACCACACCAGAGTCAAGAAAACGAACCCGCCACATTAACAATGAC
ATTAACCCCAAGTGGAACGAGACCTTTGAGTTCATATTGGATCCCAATCAATCCAATGTTTTGGAGGTGA
CACTGATGGATGCCAATTATGTCATGGATGAAACTCTTGGCACAGCAAAATATTCCCTCTCAAAACTCAA
AGTGGCACAAATGGAGCATGTGACCCTCTCTATCGGCAAGACAACCAAAGTGTTCCTCGACTTGCTCTTG
GAAGGACCGGTCGCCACCATGGTGAGCAAGGGCGAGGAGCTGTTCACCGGGGTGGTGCCCATCCTGGTCG
AGCTGGACGGCGACGTAAACGGCCACAAGTTCAGCGTGTCCGGCGAGGGCGAGGGCGATGCCACCTACGG
CAAGCTGACCCTGAAGTTCATCTGCACCACCGGCAAGCTGCCCGTGCCCTGGCCCACCCTCGTGACCACC
CTGACCTACGGCGTGCAGTGCTTCAGCCGCTACCCCGACCACATGAAGCAGCACGACTTCTTCAAGTCCG
CCATGCCCGAAGGCTACGTCCAGGAGCGCACCATCTTCTTCAAGGACGACGGCAACTACAAGACCCGCGC
CGAGGTGAAGTTCGAGGGCGACACCCTGGTGAACCGCATCGAGCTGAAGGGCATCGACTTCAAGGAGGAC
GGCAACATCCTGGGGCACAAGCTGGAGTACAACTACAACAGCCACAACGTCTATATCATGGCCGACAAGC
AGAAGAACGGCATCAAGGTGAACTTCAAGATCCGCCACAACATCGAGGACGGCAGCGTGCAGCTCGCCGA
CCACTACCAGCAGAACACCCCCATCGGCGACGGCCCCGTGCTGCTGCCCGACAACCACTACCTGAGCACC
CAGTCCGCCCTGAGCAAAGACCCCAACGAGAAGCGCGATCACATGGTCCTGCTGGAGTTCGTGACCGCCG
CCGGGATCACTCTCGGCATGGACGAGCTGTACAAGTCCGGACATCATCATCATCATCACTGAGCGGCCGC
ATGCATAAGCTTGAGTATTCTATAGTGTCACCTAAATCCCAGCTTGATCCGGCTGCTAACAAAGCCCGAA
AGGAAGCTGAGTTGGCTGCTGCCACCGCTGAGCAATAACTAGCATAACCCCTTGGGGCCTCTAAACGGGT
CTTGAGGGGTTTTTTGCTGAAAGGAGGAACTATATCCGGATAACCTGGCGTAATAGCGAAGAGGCCCGCA
CCGATCGCCCTTCCCAACAGTTGCGCAGCCTGAATGGCGAATGGAAATTGTAAGCGTTAATATTTTGTTA
AAATTCGCGTTAAATTTTTGTTAAATCAGCTCATTTTTTAACCAATAGGCCGAAATCGGCAAAATCCCTT
ATAAATCAAAAGAATAGACCGAGATAGGGT
[37 nt withheld, positions 3391-3427]
AAAGAACGTGGACTCCAACGTCAAAGG
[32 nt withheld, positions 3455-3486]
AGCTTGCATGCCTGCAGGTCGGAAGCATAAAGTGTAAAGCCTGGGGTGCCTAATGAGTGAGCTAACTTAC
ATTAATTGCGTTGCGCTCACTGCCCGCTTTCCAGTCGGGAAACCTGTCGTGCCAGCTGCATTAATGAATC
GGCCAACGCGCGGGGAGAGGCGGTTTGCGTATTGGGCGCCAGGGTGGTTTTTCTTTTCACCAGTGAGACG
GGCAACAGCTGATTGCCCTTCACCGCCTGGCCCTGAGAGAGTTGCAGCAAGCGGTCCACGCTGGTTTGCC
CCAGCAGGCGAAAATCCTGTTTGATGGTGGTTAACGGCGGGATATAACATGAGCTGTCTTCGGTATCGTC
GTATCCCACTACCGAGATATCCGCACCAACGCGCAGCCCGGACTCGGTAATGGCGCGCATTGCGCCCAGC
GCCATCTGATCGTTGGCAACCAGCATCGCAGTGGGAACGATGCCCTCATTCAGCATTTGCATGGTTTGTT
GAAAACCGGACATGGCACTCCAGTCGCCTTCCCGTTCCGCTATCGGCTGAATTTGATTGCGAGTGAGATA
TTTATGCCAGCCAGCCAGACGCAGACGCGCCGAGACAGAACTTAATGGGCCCGCTAACAGCGCGATTTGC
TGGTGACCCAATGCGACCAGATGCTCCACGCCCAGTCGCGTACCGTCTTCATGGGAGAAAATAATACTGT
TGATGGGTGTCTGGTCAGAGACATCAAGAAATAACGCCGGAACATTAGTGCAGGCAGCTTCCACAGCAAT
GGCATCCTGGTCATCCAGCGGATAGTTAATGATCAGCCCACTGACGCGTTGCGCGAGAAGATTGTGCACC
GCCGCTTTACAGGCTTCGACGCCGCTTCGTTCTACCATCGACACCACCACGCTGGCACCCAGTTGATCGG
CGCGAGATTTAATCGCCGCGACAATTTGCGACGGCGCGTGCAGGGCCAGACTGGAGGTGGCAACGCCAAT
CAGCAACGACTGTTTGCCCGCCAGTTGTTGTGCCACGCGGTTGGGAATGTAATTCAGCTCCGCCATCGCC
GCTTCCACTTTTTCCCGCGTTTTCGCAGAAACGTGGCTGGCCTGGTTCACCACGCGGGAAACGGTCTGAT
AAGAGACACCGGCATACTCTGCGACATCGTATAACGTTACTGGTTTCACATTCACCACCCTGAATTGACT
CTCTTCCGGGCGCTATCATGCCATACCGCGAAAGGTTTTGCACCATTCGATGGTGTCGGGTACCGAGCTC
GAATTGTGAACCATCACCCT
[91 nt withheld, positions 4767-4857]
G
[124 nt withheld, positions 4859-4982]
CCTGATGCGGTATTTTCTCCTTACGCATCTGTGCGGTATTTCACACCGCATATGGTGCACTCTCAGTACA
ATCTGCTCTGATGCCGCATAGTTAAGCCAGCCCCGACACCCGCCAACACCCGCTGACGCGCCCTGACGGG
CTTGTCTGCTCCCGGCATCCGCTTACAGACAAGCTGTGACCGTCTCCGGGAGCTGCATGTGTCAGAGGTT
TTCACCGTCATCACCGAAACGCGCGAGACGAAAGGGCCTCGTGATACGCCTATTTTTATAGGTTAATGTC
ATGATAATAATGGTTTCTTAGACGTCAGGTGGCACTTTTCGGGGAAATGTGCGCGGAACCCCTATTTGTT
TATTTTTCTAAATACATTCAAATATGTATCCGCTCATGAGACAATAACCCTGATAAATGCTTCAATAATA
TTGAAAAAGGAAGAGTATGAGTATTCAACATTTCCGTGTCGCCCTTATTCCCTTTTTTGCGGCATTTTGC
CTTCCTGTTTTTGCTCACCCAGAAACGCTGGTGAAAGTAAAA
